Addgene plasmid #203737: PCDH-Mut-ALKBH5-3xFLAG
Purpose: Overexpression of ALKBH5-Mut
Depositing lab: Jianjun Chen. Depositing organization: Beckman Research Institute of the City of Hope. Publication: RNA Demethylase ALKBH5 Selectively Promotes Tumorigenesis and Cancer Stem Cell Self-Renewal in Acute Myeloid Leukemia. Shen C, Sheng Y, Zhu AC, Robinson S, Jiang X, Dong L, Chen H, Su R, Yin Z, Li W, Deng X, Chen Y, Hu YC, Weng H, Huang H, Prince E, Cogle CR, Sun M, Zhang B, Chen CW, Marcucci G, He C, Qian Z, Chen J. Cell Stem Cell. 2020 Jul 2;27(1):64-80.e9. doi: 10.1016/j.stem.2020.04.009. Epub 2020 May 12. PubMed 32402250.
Backbone
  Vector backbone: PCDH
  Vector type: Mammalian Expression, Lentiviral
  Selectable markers: Puromycin
Growth in bacteria
  Bacterial resistance: Ampicillin, 100 μg/mL
  Growth temperature: 37°C
  Growth strain: NEB Stable
  Copy number: High Copy
Gene/Insert
  Gene/Insert name: ALKBH5
  Species: H. sapiens (human)
  Mutation: Enzyme Inactive Mutation (H226A)
  GenBank ID: 54890
  Entrez Gene: ALKBH5 (a.k.a. ABH5, OFOXD, OFOXD1)
  Tag / fusion protein: 3xFLAG (N terminal on insert)
  Cloning method: Restriction Enzyme; 5′ cloning site XBAI (unknown if destroyed); 3′ cloning site BAMHI (unknown if destroyed)
  Sequencing primers: 5′ TTTCTCTGGTGTGGTTCTGG; 3′ AAGTCTTAGTCTTCCCAGGATTG
Terms and licenses: Academic/Nonprofit Terms; Industry Terms: Not Available to Industry
How to cite: PCDH-Mut-ALKBH5-3xFLAG was a gift from Jianjun Chen (Addgene plasmid # 203737 ; http://n2t.net/addgene:203737 ; RRID:Addgene_203737)
