[The description below was written by a language model from this plasmid's Addgene catalogue record and pLannotate feature annotations shown in this document.]
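Description:
PCDH-Mut-ALKBH5-3xFLAG is a third-generation-style HIV-1 lentiviral expression plasmid (about 9.4 kb) built on the pCDH backbone for overexpressing a catalytically inactive form of human ALKBH5 in mammalian cells. It is propagated in E. coli through a high-copy ColE1/pUC-type origin with ampicillin resistance. The viral portion begins with an RSV promoter fused to a truncated 5' LTR, which allows Tat-independent transcription of the genomic RNA in packaging cells. This is followed by the Ψ packaging signal with a gag fragment, the Rev response element for nuclear export of the unspliced genome, and the cPPT/CTS that aids nuclear import of the reverse-transcribed DNA. A WPRE sits upstream of the truncated 3' LTR to enhance transcript expression, and an SV40 poly(A) signal and SV40 origin lie beyond the LTR.

The payload comprises two expression units. A CMV enhancer/promoter drives the ALKBH5 coding sequence with an N-terminal 3xFLAG tag for detection or immunoprecipitation. ALKBH5 is an iron- and α-ketoglutarate-dependent dioxygenase that removes N6-methyladenosine (m6A) from RNA, and the record lists an H226A substitution as the enzyme-inactivating mutation. Downstream, an EF-1α core promoter joined to an HTLV-1 LTR segment drives copGFP followed by puromycin N-acetyltransferase. The gap between these two coding sequences is not annotated, so the linking element is not stated. Transduced cells can thus be tracked by green fluorescence and selected with puromycin. The construct most plausibly serves as a demethylase-dead control alongside wild-type ALKBH5, and the associated work concerns the role of ALKBH5 in acute myeloid leukemia and leukemia stem cell self-renewal.
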