Features (pLannotate 1.2.2; 30 found; start..end, strand, type, name):
      6..232     +  promoter       RSV promoter: Rous sarcoma virus enhancer/promoter
    233..413     +  LTR            5' LTR (truncated): truncated 5' long terminal repeat (LTR) from HIV-1
    460..585     +  misc_feature   HIV-1 Ψ: packaging signal of human immunodeficiency virus type 1
    569..907     +  CDS            HIV-1 gag (fragment): gag protein from human immunodeficiency virus 1; gag
   1078..1311    +  misc_feature   RRE: The Rev response element (RRE) of HIV-1 allows for Rev-dependent mRNA export from the nucleus to the cytoplasm.
   1688..1788    +  CDS            Rev (fragment): human immunodeficiency virus 1 (HIV-1) Rev protein; rev; enhances nuclear export of unspliced and incompletely spliced viral mRNAs
   1807..1923    +  misc_feature   cPPT/CTS: central polypurine tract and central termination sequence of HIV-1
   1936..2012    +  enhancer       CMV enhancer (fragment): human cytomegalovirus immediate early enhancer
   2013..2216    +  promoter       CMV promoter: human cytomegalovirus (CMV) immediate early promoter
   2299..2361    +  CDS            3xFLAG: three tandem FLAG® epitope tags, followed by an enterokinase cleavage site
   2362..3540    +  CDS            ALKBH5: ALKB5_HUMAN - Also known as ABH5, OFOXD1. Experimental evidence at protein level: Swiss-Prot protein existence level 1. Dioxygenase that demethylates RNA by oxidative demethylation: specifically demethylates N(6)-methyladenosine (m6A) RNA, the most prevalent internal modification of messenger RNA (mRNA) in higher eukaryotes (PubMed:23177736, PubMed:24489119, PubMed:24616105, PubMed:24778178). Can also demethylate N(6)-methyladenosine in single- stranded DNA (in vitro) (PubMed:24616105). Requires molecular oxygen, alpha-ketoglutarate and iron (PubMed:21264265, PubMed:23177736, PubMed:24489119,
   3591..3802    +  promoter       EF-1α core promoter: core promoter for human elongation factor EF-1α
   3815..4083    +  LTR            5' LTR (truncated): truncated 5' long terminal repeat (LTR) from human T-cell leukemia virus (HTLV) type 1
   4140..4804    +  CDS            CopGFP (fragment): green fluorescent protein 2 from Pontellina plumata, also known as ppluGFP2 (Shagin et al., 2004)
   4928..5527    +  CDS            PuroR: puromycin N-acetyltransferase; pac from Streptomyces alboniger; confers resistance to puromycin
   5528..6116    +  misc_feature   WPRE: woodchuck hepatitis virus posttranscriptional regulatory element
   6111..6218    +  CDS            nef (fragment): NEF_SIVS4 - Experimental evidence at protein level: Swiss-Prot protein existence level 1. Interferes with TCR signaling from the cell membrane. Interacts with CD247/TCRZ (TCR zeta chain) and exert potent down- regulation of cell surface TCR/CD3 complexes. From Simian immunodeficiency virus (isolate F236/smH4) (SIV-sm) (Simian immunodeficiency virus sooty mangabey monkey).
   6243..6423    +  LTR            5' LTR (truncated): truncated 5' long terminal repeat (LTR) from HIV-1
   6495..6616    +  polyA_signal   SV40 poly(A) signal: SV40 polyadenylation signal
   6656..6791    +  rep_origin     SV40 ori: SV40 origin of replication
   6848..6864    -  protein_bind   lac operator: The lac repressor binds to the lac operator to inhibit transcription in E. coli. This inhibition can be relieved by adding lactose or isopropyl-β-D-thiogalactopyranoside (IPTG). lac repressor encoded by lacI
   6872..6902    -  promoter       lac promoter: promoter for the E. coli lac operon
   6917..6938    -  protein_bind   CAP binding site: CAP binding activates transcription in the presence of cAMP. E. coli catabolite activator protein
   6951..7043    -  CDS            lacI (fragment): lac repressor; lacI; The lac repressor binds to the lac operator to inhibit transcription in E. coli. This inhibition can be relieved by adding lactose or isopropyl-β-D-thiogalactopyranoside (IPTG).
   7226..7814    -  rep_origin     ori: high-copy-number ColE1/pMB1/pBR322/pUC origin of replication
   7985..8845    -  CDS            AmpR: β-lactamase; bla; confers resistance to ampicillin, carbenicillin, and related antibiotics
   8846..8950    -  promoter       AmpR promoter: bla
   9045..9080    +  CDS            rop (fragment): Rop protein, which maintains plasmids at low copy number; rop
   9182..9281    +  misc_feature   bom (fragment): basis of mobility region from pBR322
   9287..9441    -  CDS            lacZα (fragment): LacZα fragment of β-galactosidase; lacZ fragment
>Addgene plasmid #203737 | PCDH-Mut-ALKBH5-3xFLAG | addgene full sequence | sequence record 402745 | Addgene NGS Result
ACGCGTGTAGTCTTATGCAATACTCTTGTAGTCTTGCAACATGGTAACGATGAGTTAGCAACATGCCTTA
CAAGGAGAGAAAAAGCACCGTGCATGCCGATTGGTGGAAGTAAGGTGGTACGATCGTGCCTTATTAGGAA
GGCAACAGACGGGTCTGACATGGATTGGACGAACCACTGAATTGCCGCATTGCAGAGATATTGTATTTAA
GTGCCTAGCTCGATACATAAACGGGTCTCTCTGGTTAGACCAGATCTGAGCCTGGGAGCTCTCTGGCTAA
CTAGGGAACCCACTGCTTAAGCCTCAATAAAGCTTGCCTTGAGTGCTTCAAGTAGTGTGTGCCCGTCTGT
TGTGTGACTCTGGTAACTAGAGATCCCTCAGACCCTTTTAGTCAGTGTGGAAAATCTCTAGCAGTGGCGC
CCGAACAGGGACTTGAAAGCGAAAGGGAAACCAGAGGAGCTCTCTCGACGCAGGACTCGGCTTGCTGAAG
CGCGCACGGCAAGAGGCGAGGGGCGGCGACTGGTGAGTACGCCAAAAATTTTGACTAGCGGAGGCTAGAA
GGAGAGAGATGGGTGCGAGAGCGTCAGTATTAAGCGGGGGAGAATTAGATCGCGATGGGAAAAAATTCGG
TTAAGGCCAGGGGGAAAGAAAAAATATAAATTAAAACATATAGTATGGGCAAGCAGGGAGCTAGAACGAT
TCGCAGTTAATCCTGGCCTGTTAGAAACATCAGAAGGCTGTAGACAAATACTGGGACAGCTACAACCATC
CCTTCAGACAGGATCAGAAGAACTTAGATCATTATATAATACAGTAGCAACCCTCTATTGTGTGCATCAA
AGGATAGAGATAAAAGACACCAAGGAAGCTTTAGACAAGATAGAGGAAGAGCAAAACAAAAGTAAGACCA
CCGCACAGCAAGCGGCCACTGATCTTCAGACCTGGAGGAGGAGATATGAGGGACAATTGGAGAAGTGAAT
TATATAAATATAAAGTAGTAAAAATTGAACCATTAGGAGTAGCACCCACCAAGGCAAAGAGAAGAGTGGT
GCAGAGAGAAAAAAGAGCAGTGGGAATAGGAGCTTTGTTCCTTGGGTTCTTGGGAGCAGCAGGAAGCACT
ATGGGCGCAGCGTCAATGACGCTGACGGTACAGGCCAGACAATTATTGTCTGGTATAGTGCAGCAGCAGA
ACAATTTGCTGAGGGCTATTGAGGCGCAACAGCATCTGTTGCAACTCACAGTCTGGGGCATCAAGCAGCT
CCAGGCAAGAATCCTGGCTGTGGAAAGATACCTAAAGGATCAACAGCTCCTGGGGATTTGGGGTTGCTCT
GGAAAACTCATTTGCACCACTGCTGTGCCTTGGAATGCTAGTTGGAGTAATAAATCTCTGGAACAGATTT
GGAATCACACGACCTGGATGGAGTGGGACAGAGAAATTAACAATTACACAAGCTTAATACACTCCTTAAT
TGAAGAATCGCAAAACCAGCAAGAAAAGAATGAACAAGAATTATTGGAATTAGATAAATGGGCAAGTTTG
TGGAATTGGTTTAACATAACAAATTGGCTGTGGTATATAAAATTATTCATAATGATAGTAGGAGGCTTGG
TAGGTTTAAGAATAGTTTTTGCTGTACTTTCTATAGTGAATAGAGTTAGGCAGGGATATTCACCATTATC
GTTTCAGACCCACCTCCCAACCCCGAGGGGACCCGACAGGCCCGAAGGAATAGAAGAAGAAGGTGGAGAG
AGAGACAGAGACAGATCCATTCGATTAGTGAACGGATCTCGACGGTATCGGTTAACTTTTAAAAGAAAAG
GGGGGATTGGGGGGTACAGTGCAGGGGAAAGAATAGTAGACATAATAGCAACAGACATACAAACTAAAGA
ATTACAAAAACAAATTACAAAATTCAAAATTTTATCGATACTAGTATTATGCCCAGTACATGACCTTATG
GGACTTTCCTACTTGGCAGTACATCTACGTATTAGTCATCGCTATTACCATGGTGATGCGGTTTTGGCAG
TACATCAATGGGCGTGGATAGCGGTTTGACTCACGGGGATTTCCAAGTCTCCACCCCATTGACGTCAATG
GGAGTTTGTTTTGGCACCAAAATCAACGGGACTTTCCAAAATGTCGTAACAACTCCGCCCCATTGACGCA
AATGGGCGGTAGGCGTGTACGGTGGGAGGTTTATATAAGCAGAGCTCGTTTAGTGAACCGTCAGATCGCC
TGGAGACGCCATCCACGCTGTTTTGACCTCCATAGAAGATTCTAGAGCCACCATGGATTACAAAGACCAT
GACGGTGATTATAAAGATCATGACATCGATTACAAGGATGACGATGACAAGGCGGCCGCATCTGGCTATA
CCGATCTGCGCGAAAAACTGAAAAGTATGACGAGCCGCGATAACTACAAAGCGGGTAGCCGTGAAGCGGC
CGCAGCGGCCGCAGCGGCCGTGGCAGCCGCCGCAGCCGCCGCAGCAGCAGCAGAACCGTATCCGGTTAGC
GGCGCAAAACGCAAATACCAGGAAGATAGCGATCCGGAACGTTCTGATTATGAAGAACAGCAGCTGCAGA
AAGAAGAAGAAGCGCGTAAAGTGAAAAGTGGCATTCGCCAGATGCGTCTGTTTAGCCAGGATGAATGCGC
GAAAATTGAAGCCCGCATCGATGAAGTGGTTAGCCGTGCGGAAAAAGGTCTGTATAACGAACATACCGTG
GATCGCGCCCCGCTGCGTAATAAATACTTTTTCGGCGAAGGTTATACGTACGGTGCACAGCTGCAGAAAC
GTGGTCCGGGTCAGGAACGTCTGTATCCGCCGGGTGATGTTGATGAAATTCCGGAATGGGTGCATCAGCT
GGTTATCCAGAAACTGGTGGAACACCGTGTTATTCCGGAAGGCTTCGTGAACAGTGCCGTTATCAATGAT
TACCAGCCGGGCGGTTGCATTGTGAGCGCTGTTGATCCGATTCACATCTTTGAACGCCCGATCGTGTCTG
TTAGCTTTTTCAGCGATTCTGCACTGTGCTTCGGTTGTAAATTTCAGTTCAAACCGATTCGTGTGAGTGA
ACCGGTTCTGAGCCTGCCGGTGCGTCGCGGTTCTGTGACCGTTCTGAGTGGTTATGCGGCCGATGAAATT
ACGCACTGTATCCGCCCGCAGGATATCAAAGAACGTCGCGCCGTGATTATCCTGCGCAAAACCCGTCTGG
ATGCACCGCGTCTGGAAACGAAAAGCCTGAGCTCTAGTGTTCTGCCGCCGTCTTACGCCAGTGATCGCCT
GAGCGGTAACAATCGTGATCCGGCACTGAAACCGAAACGCTCTCATCGTAAAGCAGATCCGGATGCAGCA
CACCGTCCGCGTATTCTGGAAATGGATAAAGAAGAAAACCGTCGCAGCGTGCTGCTGCCGACCCATCGTC
GCCGTGGTTCTTTTAGCTCTGAAAATTATTGGCGCAAAAGTTACGAAAGTAGCGAAGATTGTAGCGAAGC
CGCAGGTTCTCCGGCGCGTAAAGTTAAAATGCGCCGTCACTGAGGATCCGCGGCCGCGAAGGATCTGCGA
TCGCTCCGGTGCCCGTCAGTGGGCAGAGCGCACATCGCCCACAGTCCCCGAGAAGTTGGGGGGAGGGGTC
GGCAATTGAACGGGTGCCTAGAGAAGGTGGCGCGGGGTAAACTGGGAAAGTGATGTCGTGTACTGGCTCC
GCCTTTTTCCCGAGGGTGGGGGAGAACCGTATATAAGTGCAGTAGTCGCCGTGAACGTTCTTTTTCGCAA
CGGGTTTGCCGCCAGAACACAGCTGAAGCTTCGAGGGGCTCGCATCTCTCCTTCACGCGCCCGCCGCCCT
ACCTGAGGCCGCCATCCACGCCGGTTGAGTCGCGTTCTGCCGCCTCCCGCCTGTGGTGCCTCCTGAACTG
CGTCCGCCGTCTAGGTAAGTTTAAAGCTCAGGTCGAGACCGGGCCTTTGTCCGGCGCTCCCTTGGAGCCT
ACCTAGACTCAGCCGGCTCTCCACGCTTTGCCTGACCCTGCTTGCTCAACTCTACGTCTTTGTTTCGTTT
TCTGTTCTGCGCCGTTACAGATCCAAGCTGTGACCGGCGCCTACGCTAGACGCCACCATGGAGAGCGACG
AGAGCGGCCTGCCCGCCATGGAGATCGAGTGCCGCATCACCGGCACCCTGAACGGCGTGGAGTTCGAGCT
GGTGGGCGGCGGAGAGGGCACCCCCAAGCAGGGCCGCATGACCAACAAGATGAAGAGCACCAAAGGCGCC
CTGACCTTCAGCCCCTACCTGCTGAGCCACGTGATGGGCTACGGCTTCTACCACTTCGGCACCTACCCCA
GCGGCTACGAGAACCCCTTCCTGCACGCCATCAACAACGGCGGCTACACCAACACCCGCATCGAGAAGTA
CGAGGACGGCGGCGTGCTGCACGTGAGCTTCAGCTACCGCTACGAGGCCGGCCGCGTGATCGGCGACTTC
AAGGTGGTGGGCACCGGCTTCCCCGAGGACAGCGTGATCTTCACCGACAAGATCATCCGCAGCAACGCCA
CCGTGGAGCACCTGCACCCCATGGGCGATAACGTGCTGGTGGGCAGCTTCGCCCGCACCTTCAGCCTGCG
CGACGGCGGCTACTACAGCTTCGTGGTGGACAGCCACATGCACTTCAAGAGCGCCATCCACCCCAGCATC
CTGCAGAACGGGGGCCCCATGTTCGCCTTCCGCCGCGTGGAGGAGCTGCACAGCAACACCGAGCTGGGCA
TCGTGGAGTACCAGCACGCCTTCAAGACCCCCATCGCCTTCGCCAGATCCCGCGCTCAGTCGTCCAATTC
TGCCGTGGACGGCACCGCCGGACCCGGCTCCACCGGATCTCGCGAGGGCAGAGGAAGTCTTCTAACATGC
GGTGACGTGGAGGAGAATCCCGGCCCTATGACCGAGTACAAGCCCACGGTGCGCCTCGCCACCCGCGACG
ACGTCCCCAGGGCCGTACGCACCCTCGCCGCCGCGTTCGCCGACTACCCCGCCACGCGCCACACCGTCGA
TCCGGACCGCCACATCGAGCGGGTCACCGAGCTGCAAGAACTCTTCCTCACGCGCGTCGGGCTCGACATC
GGCAAGGTGTGGGTCGCGGACGACGGCGCCGCGGTGGCGGTCTGGACCACGCCGGAGAGCGTCGAAGCGG
GGGCGGTGTTCGCCGAGATCGGCCCGCGCATGGCCGAGTTGAGCGGTTCCCGGCTGGCCGCGCAGCAACA
GATGGAAGGCCTCCTGGCGCCGCACCGGCCCAAGGAGCCCGCGTGGTTCCTGGCCACCGTCGGCGTCTCG
CCCGACCACCAGGGCAAGGGTCTGGGCAGCGCCGTCGTGCTCCCCGGAGTGGAGGCGGCCGAGCGCGCCG
GGGTGCCCGCCTTCCTGGAGACCTCCGCGCCCCGCAACCTCCCCTTCTACGAGCGGCTCGGCTTCACCGT
CACCGCCGACGTCGAGGTGCCCGAAGGACCGCGCACCTGGTGCATGACCCGCAAGCCCGGTGCCTGAAAT
CAACCTCTGGATTACAAAATTTGTGAAAGATTGACTGGTATTCTTAACTATGTTGCTCCTTTTACGCTAT
GTGGATACGCTGCTTTAATGCCTTTGTATCATGCTATTGCTTCCCGTATGGCTTTCATTTTCTCCTCCTT
GTATAAATCCTGGTTGCTGTCTCTTTATGAGGAGTTGTGGCCCGTTGTCAGGCAACGTGGCGTGGTGTGC
ACTGTGTTTGCTGACGCAACCCCCACTGGTTGGGGCATTGCCACCACCTGTCAGCTCCTTTCCGGGACTT
TCGCTTTCCCCCTCCCTATTGCCACGGCGGAACTCATCGCCGCCTGCCTTGCCCGCTGCTGGACAGGGGC
TCGGCTGTTGGGCACTGACAATTCCGTGGTGTTGTCGGGGAAATCATCGTCCTTTCCTTGGCTGCTCGCC
TGTGTTGCCACCTGGATTCTGCGCGGGACGTCCTTCTGCTACGTCCCTTCGGCCCTCAATCCAGCGGACC
TTCCTTCCCGCGGCCTGCTGCCGGCTCTGCGGCCTCTTCCGCGTCTCCGCCTTCGCCCTCAGACGAGTCG
GATCTCCCTTTGGGCCGCCTCCCCGCCTGGTACCTTTAAGACCAATGACTTACAAGGCAGCTGTAGATCT
TAGCCACTTTTTAAAAGAAAAGGGGGGACTGGAAGGGCTAATTCACTCCCAACGAAGATAAGATCTGCTT
TTTGCTTGTACTGGGTCTCTCTGGTTAGACCAGATCTGAGCCTGGGAGCTCTCTGGCTAACTAGGGAACC
CACTGCTTAAGCCTCAATAAAGCTTGCCTTGAGTGCTTCAAGTAGTGTGTGCCCGTCTGTTGTGTGACTC
TGGTAACTAGAGATCCCTCAGACCCTTTTAGTCAGTGTGGAAAATCTCTAGCAGTAGTAGTTCATGTCAT
CTTATTATTCAGTATTTATAACTTGCAAAGAAATGAATATCAGAGAGTGAGAGGAACTTGTTTATTGCAG
CTTATAATGGTTACAAATAAAGCAATAGCATCACAAATTTCACAAATAAAGCATTTTTTTCACTGCATTC
TAGTTGTGGTTTGTCCAAACTCATCAATGTATCTTATCATGTCTGGCTCTAGCTATCCCGCCCCTAACTC
CGCCCATCCCGCCCCTAACTCCGCCCAGTTCCGCCCATTCTCCGCCCCATGGCTGACTAATTTTTTTTAT
TTATGCAGAGGCCGAGGCCGCCTCGGCCTCTGAGCTATTCCAGAAGTAGTGAGGAGGCTTTTTTGGAGGC
CTAGACTTTTGCAGAGACCAAATTCGTAATCATGTCATAGCTGTTTCCTGTGTGAAATTGTTATCCGCTC
ACAATTCCACACAACATACGAGCCGGAAGCATAAAGTGTAAAGCCTGGGGTGCCTAATGAGTGAGCTAAC
TCACATTAATTGCGTTGCGCTCACTGCCCGCTTTCCAGTCGGGAAACCTGTCGTGCCAGCTGCATTAATG
AATCGGCCAACGCGCGGGGAGAGGCGGTTTGCGTATTGGGCGCTCTTCCGCTTCCTCGCTCACTGACTCG
CTGCGCTCGGTCGTTCGGCTGCGGCGAGCGGTATCAGCTCACTCAAAGGCGGTAATACGGTTATCCACAG
AATCAGGGGATAACGCAGGAAAGAACATGTGAGCAAAAGGCCAGCAAAAGGCCAGGAACCGTAAAAAGGC
CGCGTTGCTGGCGTTTTTCCATAGGCTCCGCCCCCCTGACGAGCATCACAAAAATCGACGCTCAAGTCAG
AGGTGGCGAAACCCGACAGGACTATAAAGATACCAGGCGTTTCCCCCTGGAAGCTCCCTCGTGCGCTCTC
CTGTTCCGACCCTGCCGCTTACCGGATACCTGTCCGCCTTTCTCCCTTCGGGAAGCGTGGCGCTTTCTCA
TAGCTCACGCTGTAGGTATCTCAGTTCGGTGTAGGTCGTTCGCTCCAAGCTGGGCTGTGTGCACGAACCC
CCCGTTCAGCCCGACCGCTGCGCCTTATCCGGTAACTATCGTCTTGAGTCCAACCCGGTAAGACACGACT
TATCGCCACTGGCAGCAGCCACTGGTAACAGGATTAGCAGAGCGAGGTATGTAGGCGGTGCTACAGAGTT
CTTGAAGTGGTGGCCTAACTACGGCTACACTAGAAGAACAGTATTTGGTATCTGCGCTCTGCTGAAGCCA
GTTACCTTCGGAAAAAGAGTTGGTAGCTCTTGATCCGGCAAACAAACCACCGCTGGTAGCGGTGGTTTTT
TTGTTTGCAAGCAGCAGATTACGCGCAGAAAAAAAGGATCTCAAGAAGATCCTTTGATCTTTTCTACGGG
GTCTGACGCTCAGTGGAACGAAAACTCACGTTAAGGGATTTTGGTCATGAGATTATCAAAAAGGATCTTC
ACCTAGATCCTTTTAAATTAAAAATGAAGTTTTAAATCAATCTAAAGTATATATGAGTAAACTTGGTCTG
ACAGTTACCAATGCTTAATCAGTGAGGCACCTATCTCAGCGATCTGTCTATTTCGTTCATCCATAGTTGC
CTGACTCCCCGTCGTGTAGATAACTACGATACGGGAGGGCTTACCATCTGGCCCCAGTGCTGCAATGATA
CCGCGAGACCCACGCTCACCGGCTCCAGATTTATCAGCAATAAACCAGCCAGCCGGAAGGGCCGAGCGCA
GAAGTGGTCCTGCAACTTTATCCGCCTCCATCCAGTCTATTAATTGTTGCCGGGAAGCTAGAGTAAGTAG
TTCGCCAGTTAATAGTTTGCGCAACGTTGTTGCCATTGCTACAGGCATCGTGGTGTCACGCTCGTCGTTT
GGTATGGCTTCATTCAGCTCCGGTTCCCAACGATCAAGGCGAGTTACATGATCCCCCATGTTGTGCAAAA
AAGCGGTTAGCTCCTTCGGTCCTCCGATCGTTGTCAGAAGTAAGTTGGCCGCAGTGTTATCACTCATGGT
TATGGCAGCACTGCATAATTCTCTTACTGTCATGCCATCCGTAAGATGCTTTTCTGTGACTGGTGAGTAC
TCAACCAAGTCATTCTGAGAATAGTGTATGCGGCGACCGAGTTGCTCTTGCCCGGCGTCAATACGGGATA
ATACCGCGCCACATAGCAGAACTTTAAAAGTGCTCATCATTGGAAAACGTTCTTCGGGGCGAAAACTCTC
AAGGATCTTACCGCTGTTGAGATCCAGTTCGATGTAACCCACTCGTGCACCCAACTGATCTTCAGCATCT
TTTACTTTCACCAGCGTTTCTGGGTGAGCAAAAACAGGAAGGCAAAATGCCGCAAAAAAGGGAATAAGGG
CGACACGGAAATGTTGAATACTCATACTCTTCCTTTTTCAATATTATTGAAGCATTTATCAGGGTTATTG
TCTCATGAGCGGATACATATTTGAATGTATTTAGAAAAATAAACAAATAGGGGTTCCGCGCACATTTCCC
CGAAAAGTGCCACCTGACGTCTAAGAAACCATTATTATCATGACATTAACCTATAAAAATAGGCGTATCA
CGAGGCCCTTTCGTCTCGCGCGTTTCGGTGATGACGGTGAAAACCTCTGACACATGCAGCTCCCGGAGAC
GGTCACAGCTTGTCTGTAAGCGGATGCCGGGAGCAGACAAGCCCGTCAGGGCGCGTCAGCGGGTGTTGGC
GGGTGTCGGGGCTGGCTTAACTATGCGGCATCAGAGCAGATTGTACTGAGAGTGCACCATATGCGGTGTG
AAATACCGCACAGATGCGTAAGGAGAAAATACCGCATCAGGCGCCATTCGCCATTCAGGCTGCGCAACTG
TTGGGAAGGGCGATCGGTGCGGGCCTCTTCGCTATTACGCCAGCTGGCGAAAGGGGGATGTGCTGCAAGG
CGATTAAGTTGGGTAACGCCAGGGTTTTCCCAGTCACGACGTTGTAAAACGACGGCCAGTGCCAAGCTG
